>Addgene plasmid #162602 | pG1 | depositor full sequence | sequence record 315169 | pG1 sequence 10629 bps
GACGAAAGGGCCTCGTGATACGCCTATTTTTATAGGTTAATGTCATGATAATAATGGTTTCTTAGGACGG
ATCGCTTGCCTGTAACTTACACGCGCCTCGTATCTTTTAATGATGGAATAATTTGGGAATTTACTCTGTG
TTTATTTATTTTTATGTTTTGTATTTGGATTTTAGAAAGTAAATAAAGAAGGTAGAAGAGTTACGGAATG
AAGAAAAAAAAATAAACAAAGGTTTAAAAAATTTCAACAAAAAGCGTACTTTACATATATATTTATTAGA
CAAGAAAAGCAGATTAAATAGATATACATTCGATTAACGATAAGTAAAATGTAAAATCACAGGATTTTCG
TGTGTGGTCTTCTACACAGACAAGATGAAACAATTCGGCATTAATACCTGAGAGCAGGAAGAGCAAGATA
AAAGGTAGTATTTGTTGGCGATCCCCCTAGAGTCTTTTACATCTTCGGAAAACAAAAACTATTTTTTCTT
TAATTTCTTTTTTTACTTTCTATTTTTAATTTATATATTTATATTAAAAAATTTAAATTATAATTATTTT
TATAGCACGTGATGAAAAGGACCCAGGTGGCACTTTTCGGGGAAATGTGCGCGGAACCCCTATTTGTTTA
TTTTTCTAAATACATTCAAATATGTATCCGCTCATGAGACAATAACCCTGATAAATGCTTCAATAATATT
GAAAAAGGAAGAGTATGAGTATTCAACATTTCCGTGTCGCCCTTATTCCCTTTTTTGCGGCATTTTGCCT
TCCTGTTTTTGCTCACCCAGAAACGCTGGTGAAAGTAAAAGATGCTGAAGATCAGTTGGGTGCACGAGTG
GGTTACATCGAACTGGATCTCAACAGCGGTAAGATCCTTGAGAGTTTTCGCCCCGAAGAACGTTTTCCAA
TGATGAGCACTTTTAAAGTTCTGCTATGTGGCGCGGTATTATCCCGTATTGACGCCGGGCAAGAGCAACT
CGGTCGCCGCATACACTATTCTCAGAATGACTTGGTTGAGTACTCACCAGTCACAGAAAAGCATCTTACG
GATGGCATGACAGTAAGAGAATTATGCAGTGCTGCCATAACCATGAGTGATAACACTGCGGCCAACTTAC
TTCTGACAACGATCGGAGGACCGAAGGAGCTAACCGCTTTTTTGCACAACATGGGGGATCATGTAACTCG
CCTTGATCGTTGGGAACCGGAGCTGAATGAAGCCATACCAAACGACGAGCGTGACACCACGATGCCTGTA
GCAATGGCAACAACGTTGCGCAAACTATTAACTGGCGAACTACTTACTCTAGCTTCCCGGCAACAATTAA
TAGACTGGATGGAGGCGGATAAAGTTGCAGGACCACTTCTGCGCTCGGCCCTTCCGGCTGGCTGGTTTAT
TGCTGATAAATCTGGAGCCGGTGAGCGTGGGTCTCGCGGTATCATTGCAGCACTGGGGCCAGATGGTAAG
CCCTCCCGTATCGTAGTTATCTACACGACGGGGAGTCAGGCAACTATGGATGAACGAAATAGACAGATCG
CTGAGATAGGTGCCTCACTGATTAAGCATTGGTAACTGTCAGACCAAGTTTACTCATATATACTTTAGAT
TGATTTAAAACTTCATTTTTAATTTAAAAGGATCTAGGTGAAGATCCTTTTTGATAATCTCATGACCAAA
ATCCCTTAACGTGAGTTTTCGTTCCACTGAGCGTCAGACCCCGTAGAAAAGATCAAAGGATCTTCTTGAG
ATCCTTTTTTTCTGCGCGTAATCTGCTGCTTGCAAACAAAAAAACCACCGCTACCAGCGGTGGTTTGTTT
GCCGGATCAAGAGCTACCAACTCTTTTTCCGAAGGTAACTGGCTTCAGCAGAGCGCAGATACCAAATACT
GTCCTTCTAGTGTAGCCGTAGTTAGGCCACCACTTCAAGAACTCTGTAGCACCGCCTACATACCTCGCTC
TGCTAATCCTGTTACCAGTGGCTGCTGCCAGTGGCGATAAGTCGTGTCTTACCGGGTTGGACTCAAGACG
ATAGTTACCGGATAAGGCGCAGCGGTCGGGCTGAACGGGGGGTTCGTGCACACAGCCCAGCTTGGAGCGA
ACGACCTACACCGAACTGAGATACCTACAGCGTGAGCTATGAGAAAGCGCCACGCTTCCCGAAGGGAGAA
AGGCGGACAGGTATCCGGTAAGCGGCAGGGTCGGAACAGGAGAGCGCACGAGGGAGCTTCCAGGGGGAAA
CGCCTGGTATCTTTATAGTCCTGTCGGGTTTCGCCACCTCTGACTTGAGCGTCGATTTTTGTGATGCTCG
TCAGGGGGGCGGAGCCTATGGAAAAACGCCAGCAACGCGGCCTTTTTACGGTTCCTGGCCTTTTGCTGGC
CTTTTGCTCTTAATTAAGTATATGTGTTATGTAGTATACTCTTTCTTCAACAATTAAATACTCTCGGTAG
CCAAGTTGGTTTAAGGCGCAAGACTGTAATTTATCACTACGAAATCTTGAGATCGGGCGTTCGACTCGCC
CCCGGGAGAGATGGCCGGCATGGTCCCAGCCTCCTCGCTGGCGCCGGCTGGGCAACACCTTCGGGTGGCG
AATGGGACTTTGGCGGTTGTGGTATATTTGGTGGTTTAAGAGCTATGCTGGAAACAGCATAGCAAGTTTA
AATAAGGCTAGTCCGTTATCAACTTGAAAAAGTGGCACCGAGTCGGTGCTTTTTTGTTAACTCCGTTACT
GTGGGCTTGCCATATTTTTTGGAACTTTTCTGCCCTTTTTCTCAATGAGTAAGGAGGGCGTTTATCTTTT
CTATTTTATTTTTCTACAAATTTGATTCATGAGTCCATGGAACAAATATATAGAACTCATTTTCTTGTTT
CGGTATATATATTAACTCCATTGAAGCATTTGCTTTTATCCTGACTGGCTAGCTAGTCGTGCAATGTATG
ACTTTAAGCCGCGGTCTTTCCTGCGTTATCCCCTGATTCTGTGGATAACCGTATTACCGCCTTTGAGTGA
GCTGATACCGCTCGCCGCAGCCGAACGACCGAGCGCAGCGAGTCAGTGAGCGAGGAAGCGGAAGAGCGCC
CAATACGCAAACCGCCTCTCCCCGCGCGTTGGCCGATTCATTAATGCAGCTGGCACGACAGGTTTCCCGA
CTGGAAAGCGGGCAGTGAGCGCAACGCAATTAATGTGAGTTAGCTCACTCATTAGGCACCCCAGGCTTTA
CACTTTATGCTTCCGGCTCGTATGTTGTGTGGAATTGTGAGCGGATAACAATTTCACACAGGAAACAGCT
ATGACCATGATTACGCCAAGCGCGCAATTAACCCTCACTAAAGGGAACAAAAGCTGGAGCTCATAGCTTC
AAAATGTTTCTACTCCTTTTTTACTCTTCCAGATTTTCTCGGACTCCGCGCATCGCCGTACCACTTCAAA
ACACCCAAGCACAGCATACTAAATTTCCCCTCTTTCTTCCTCTAGGGTGTCGTTAATTACCCGTACTAAA
GGTTTGGAAAAGAAAAAAGAGACCGCCTCGTTTCTTTTTCTTCGTCGAAAAAGGCAATAAAAATTTTTAT
CACGTTTCTTTTTCTTGAAAATTTTTTTTTTGATTTTTTTCTCTTTCGATGACCTCCCATTGATATTTAA
GTTAATAAACGGTCTTCAATTTCTCAAGTTTCAGTTTCATTTTTCTTGTTCTATTACAACTTTTTTTACT
TCTTGCTCATTAGAAAGAAAGCATAGCAATCTAATCTAAGTTTTCTAGAGATGTCTAGAGCCCCAAAGAA
GAAGAGAAAAGTTAGACCCGGGATGGACAAGAAGTACTCCATTGGGCTCGATATCGGCACAAACAGCGTC
GGCTGGGCCGTCATTACGGACGAGTACAAGGTGCCGAGCAAAAAATTCAAAGTTCTGGGCAATACCGATC
GCCACAGCATAAAGAAGAACCTCATTGGCGCCCTCCTGTTCGACTCCGGGGAGACGGCCGAAGCCACGCG
GCTCAAAAGAACAGCACGGCGCAGATATACCCGCAGAAAGAATCGGATCTGCTACCTGCAGGAGATCTTT
AGTAATGAGATGGCTAAGGTGGATGACTCTTTCTTCCATAGGCTGGAGGAGTCCTTTTTGGTGGAGGAGG
ATAAAAAGCACGAGCGCCACCCAATCTTTGGCAATATCGTGGACGAGGTGGCGTACCATGAAAAGTACCC
AACCATATATCATCTGAGGAAGAAGCTTGTAGACAGTACTGATAAGGCTGACTTGCGGTTGATCTATCTC
GCGCTGGCGCATATGATCAAATTTCGGGGACACTTCCTCATCGAGGGGGACCTGAACCCAGACAACAGCG
ATGTCGACAAACTCTTTATCCAACTGGTTCAGACTTACAATCAGCTTTTCGAAGAGAACCCGATCAACGC
ATCCGGAGTTGACGCCAAAGCAATCCTGAGCGCTAGGCTGTCCAAATCCCGGCGGCTCGAAAACCTCATC
GCACAGCTCCCTGGGGAGAAGAAGAACGGCCTGTTTGGTAATCTTATCGCCCTGTCACTCGGGCTGACCC
CCAACTTTAAATCTAACTTCGACCTGGCCGAAGATGCCAAGCTTCAACTGAGCAAAGACACCTACGATGA
TGATCTCGACAATCTGCTGGCCCAGATCGGCGACCAGTACGCAGACCTTTTTTTGGCGGCAAAGAACCTG
TCAGACGCCATTCTGCTGAGTGATATTCTGCGAGTGAACACGGAGATCACCAAAGCTCCGCTGAGCGCTA
GTATGATCAAGCGCTATGATGAGCACCACCAAGACTTGACTTTGCTGAAGGCCCTTGTCAGACAGCAACT
GCCTGAGAAGTACAAGGAAATTTTCTTCGATCAGTCTAAAAATGGCTACGCCGGATACATTGACGGCGGA
GCAAGCCAGGAGGAATTTTACAAATTTATTAAGCCCATCTTGGAAAAAATGGACGGCACCGAGGAGCTGC
TGGTAAAGCTTAACAGAGAAGATCTGTTGCGCAAACAGCGCACTTTCGACAATGGAAGCATCCCCCACCA
GATTCACCTGGGCGAACTGCACGCTATCCTCAGGCGGCAAGAGGATTTCTACCCCTTTTTGAAAGATAAC
AGGGAAAAGATTGAGAAAATCCTCACATTTCGGATACCCTACTATGTAGGCCCCCTCGCCCGGGGAAATT
CCAGATTCGCGTGGATGACTCGCAAATCAGAAGAGACCATCACTCCCTGGAACTTCGAGGAAGTCGTGGA
TAAGGGGGCCTCTGCCCAGTCCTTCATCGAAAGGATGACTAACTTTGATAAAAATCTGCCTAACGAAAAG
GTGCTTCCTAAACACTCTCTGCTGTACGAGTACTTCACAGTTTATAACGAGCTCACCAAGGTCAAATACG
TCACAGAAGGGATGAGAAAGCCAGCATTCCTGTCTGGAGAGCAGAAGAAAGCTATCGTGGACCTCCTCTT
CAAGACGAACCGGAAAGTTACCGTGAAACAGCTCAAAGAAGACTATTTCAAAAAGATTGAATGTTTCGAC
TCTGTTGAAATCAGCGGAGTGGAGGATCGCTTCAACGCATCCCTGGGAACGTATCACGATCTCCTGAAAA
TCATTAAAGACAAGGACTTCCTGGACAATGAGGAGAACGAGGACATTCTTGAGGACATTGTCCTCACCCT
TACGTTGTTTGAAGATAGGGAGATGATTGAAGAACGCTTGAAAACTTACGCTCATCTCTTCGACGACAAA
GTCATGAAACAGCTCAAGAGGCGCCGATATACAGGATGGGGGCGGCTGTCAAGAAAACTGATCAATGGGG
TATGTGAACTGCAATATTAATAGCACGAGAAAATTGAGAGGAAGATAGATGGGAACTAGTAGAGTTGATA
TTGATGAGATACGAAAACCACACGTAAATAAACTATCCGACGACAAGAATAGTGCATTAAGGACTTGATT
AAGATATGGTGAGCAACGTAATTATCGGGCTCAACAGTTTATTAGCAATCGTTTTGATAGAAGCGTTGAT
GCTGTGGAAGTTGTTCTTTTTACTACCAACAGCCATTAACAAATCCATTAGAGTGTTCGTTCGTTTTTCT
GCTCAGATTCAAGAAAATTATTCCATCCTCATTATACTTTTTTCTTCTATTTCGTGCTCCACGTCGAGGT
ATCAAGGAACATAGTTTACTAACATTAACGAATTCATCTCCTATGAATTTACTTTTTGTATAGATCCGAG
ACAAGCAGAGTGGAAAGACAATCCTGGATTTTCTTAAGTCCGATGGATTTGCCAACCGGAACTTCATGCA
GTTGATCCATGATGACTCTCTCACCTTTAAGGAGGACATCCAGAAAGCACAAGTTTCTGGCCAGGGGGAC
AGTCTTCACGAGCACATCGCTAATCTTGCAGGTAGCCCAGCTATCAAAAAGGGAATACTGCAGACCGTTA
AGGTCGTGGATGAACTCGTCAAAGTAATGGGAAGGCATAAGCCCGAGAATATCGTTATCGAGATGGCCCG
AGAGAACCAAACTACCCAGAAGGGACAGAAGAACAGTAGGGAAAGGATGAAGAGGATTGAAGAGGGTATA
AAAGAACTGGGGTCCCAAATCCTTAAGGAACACCCAGTTGAAAACACCCAGCTTCAGAATGAGAAGCTCT
ACCTGTACTACCTGCAGAACGGCAGGGACATGTACGTGGATCAGGAACTGGACATCAATCGGCTCTCCGA
CTACGACGTGGATCATATCGTGCCCCAGTCTTTTCTCAAAGATGATTCTATTGATAATAAAGTGTTGACA
AGATCCGATAAAAATAGAGGGAAGAGTGATAACGTCCCCTCAGAAGAAGTTGTCAAGAAAATGAAAAATT
ATTGGCGGCAGCTGCTGAACGCCAAACTGATCACACAACGGAAGTTCGATAATCTGACTAAGGCTGAACG
AGGTGGCCTGTCTGAGTTGGATAAAGCCGGCTTCATCAAAAGGCAGCTTGTTGAGACACGCCAGATCACC
AAGCACGTGGCCCAAATTCTCGATTCACGCATGAACACCAAGTACGATGAAAATGACAAACTGATTCGAG
AGGTGAAAGTTATTACTCTGAAGTCTAAGCTGGTCTCAGATTTCAGAAAGGACTTTCAGTTTTATAAGGT
GAGAGAGATCAACAATTACCACCATGCGCATGATGCCTACCTGAATGCAGTGGTAGGCACTGCACTTATC
AAAAAATATCCCAAGCTTGAATCTGAATTTGTTTACGGAGACTATAAAGTGTACGATGTTAGGAAAATGA
TCGCAAAGTCTGAGCAGGAAATAGGCAAGGCCACCGCTAAGTACTTCTTTTACAGCAATATTATGAATTT
TTTCAAGACCGAGATTACACTGGCCAATGGAGAGATTCGGAAGCGACCACTTATCGAAACAAACGGAGAA
ACAGGAGAAATCGTGTGGGACAAGGGTAGGGATTTCGCGACAGTCCGGAAGGTCCTGTCCATGCCGCAGG
TGAACATCGTTAAAAAGACCGAAGTACAGACCGGAGGCTTCTCCAAGGAAAGTATCCTCCCGAAAAGGAA
CAGCGACAAGCTGATCGCACGCAAAAAAGATTGGGACCCCAAGAAATACGGCGGATTCGATTCTCCTACA
GTCGCTTACAGTGTACTGGTTGTGGCCAAAGTGGAGAAAGGGAAGTCTAAAAAACTCAAAAGCGTCAAGG
AACTGCTGGGCATCACAATCATGGAGCGATCAAGCTTCGAAAAAAACCCCATCGACTTTCTCGAGGCGAA
AGGATATAAAGAGGTCAAAAAAGACCTCATCATTAAGCTTCCCAAGTACTCTCTCTTTGAGCTTGAAAAC
GGCCGGAAACGAATGCTCGCTAGTGCGGGCGAGCTGCAGAAAGGTAACGAGCTGGCACTGCCCTCTAAAT
ACGTTAATTTCTTGTATCTGGCCAGCCACTATGAAAAGCTCAAAGGGTCTCCCGAAGATAATGAGCAGAA
GCAGCTGTTCGTGGAACAACACAAACACTACCTTGATGAGATCATCGAGCAAATAAGCGAATTCTCCAAA
AGAGTGATCCTCGCCGACGCTAACCTCGATAAGGTGCTTTCTGCTTACAATAAGCACAGGGATAAGCCCA
TCAGGGAGCAGGCAGAAAACATTATCCACTTGTTTACTCTGACCAACTTGGGCGCGCCTGCAGCCTTCAA
GTACTTCGACACCACCATAGACAGAAAGCGGTACACCTCTACAAAGGAGGTCCTGGACGCCACACTGATT
CATCAGTCAATTACGGGGCTCTATGAAACAAGAATCGACCTCTCTCAGCTCGGTGGAGACAGCAGGGCTG
ACCCCAAGAAGAAGAGGAAGGTGTGATCTCTTCTCGAGTCATGTAATTAGTTATGTCACGCTTACATTCA
CGCCCTCCCCCCACATCCGCTCTAACCGAAAAGGAAGGAGTTAGACAACCTGAAGTCTAGGTCCCTATTT
ATTTTTTTATAGTTATGTTAGTATTAAGAACGTTATTTATATTTCAAATTTTTCTTTTTTTTCTGTACAG
ACGCGTGTACGCATGTAACATTATACTGAAAACCTTGCTTGAGAAGGTTTTGGGACGCTCGAAGGCTTTA
ATTTGCGGCCGGTACCCAATTCGCCCTATAGTGAGTCGTATTACGCGCGCTCACTGGCCGTCGTTTTACA
ACGTCGTGACTGGGAAAACCCTGGCGTTACCCAACTTAATCGCCTTGCAGCACATCCCCCTTTCGCCAGC
TGGCGTAATAGCGAAGAGGCCCGCACCGATCGCCCTTCCCAACAGTTGCGCAGCCTGAATGGCGAATGGC
GCG
[124 nt withheld, positions 8824-8947]
C
[91 nt withheld, positions 8949-9039]
A
[49 nt withheld, positions 9041-9089]
CCTTTGACGTTGGAGTCCACGTTCTTT
[37 nt withheld, positions 9117-9153]
ACCCTATCTCGGTCTATTCTTTTGATTTATAAGGGATTTTGCCGATTTCGGCCTATTGGTTAAAAAATGA
GCTGATTTAACAAAAATTTAACGCGAATTTTAACAAAATATTAACGTTTACAATTTCCTGATGCGGTATT
TTCTCCTTACGCATCTGTGCGGTATTTCACACCGCATAGGGTAATAACTGATATAATTAAATTGAAGCTC
TAATTTGTGAGTTTAGTATACATGCATTTACTTATAATACAGTTTTTTAGTTTTGCTGGCCGCATCTTCT
CAAATATGCTTCCCAGCCTGCTTTTCTGTAACGTTCACCCTCTACCTTAGCATCCCTTCCCTTTGCAAAT
AGTCCTCTTCCAACAATAATAATGTCAGATCCTGTAGAGACCACATCATCCACGGTTCTATACTGTTGAC
CCAATGCGTCTCCCTTGTCATCTAAACCCACACCGGGTGTCATAATCAACCAATCGTAACCTTCATCTCT
TCCACCCATGTCTCTTTGAGCAATAAAGCCGATAACAAAATCTTTGTCGCTCTTCGCAATGTCAACAGTA
CCCTTAGTATATTCTCCAGTAGATAGGGAGCCCTTGCATGACAATTCTGCTAACATCAAAAGGCCTCTAG
GTTCCTTTGTTACTTCTTCTGCCGCCTGCTTCAAACCGCTAACAATACCTGGGCCCACCACACCGTGTGC
ATTCGTAATGTCTGCCCATTCTGCTATTCTGTATACACCCGCAGAGTACTGCAATTTGACTGTATTACCA
ATGTCAGCAAATTTTCTGTCTTCGAAGAGTAAAAAATTGTACTTGGCGGATAATGCCTTTAGCGGCTTAA
CTGTGCCCTCCATGGAAAAATCAGTCAAGATATCCACATGTGTTTTTAGTAAACAAATTTTGGGACCTAA
TGCTTCAACTAACTCCAGTAATTCCTTGGTGGTACGAACATCCAATGAAGCACACAAGTTTGTTTGCTTT
TCGTGCATGATATTAAATAGCTTGGCAGCAACAGGACTAGGATGAGTAGCAGCACGTTCCTTATATGTAG
CTTTCGACATGATTTATCTTCGTTTCCTGCAGGTTTTTGTTCTGTGCAGTTGGGTTAAGAATACTGGGCA
ATTTCATGTTTCTTCAACACTACATATGCGTATATATACCAATCTAAGTCTGTGCTCCTTCCTTCGTTCT
TCCTTCTGTTCGGAGATTACCGAATCAAAAAAATTTCAAAGAAACCGAAATCAAAAAAAAGAATAAAAAA
AAAATGATGAATTGAATTGAAAAGCTGTGGTATGGTGCACTCTCAGTACAATCTGCTCTGATGCCGCATA
GTTAAGCCAGCCCCGACACCCGCCAACACCCGCTGACGCGCCCTGACGGGCTTGTCTGCTCCCGGCATCC
GCTTACAGACAAGCTGTGACCGTCTCCGGGAGCTGCATGTGTCAGAGGTTTTCACCGTCATCACCGAAAC
GCGCGA
Features (pLannotate 1.2.2; 24 found; start..end, strand, type, name):
     70..573     -  misc_feature   CEN/ARS: S. cerevisiae CEN6 centromere fused to an autonomously replicating sequence
    610..714     +  promoter       AmpR promoter: bla
    715..1575    +  CDS            AmpR: β-lactamase; bla; confers resistance to ampicillin, carbenicillin, and related antibiotics
   1746..2334    +  rep_origin     ori: high-copy-number ColE1/pMB1/pBR322/pUC origin of replication
   2440..2528    +  ncRNA          tRNA: Accession: RF00005 - tRNA
   2642..2709    +  misc_RNA       tracrRNA (fragment): trans-activating CRISPR RNA for the Streptococcus pyogenes CRISPR/Cas9 system
   2804..2824    +  promoter       MAS promoter (fragment): mannopine synthase promoter (Velten et al., 1984)
   2955..3074    +  rep_origin     RSF ori (fragment): Plasmids containing the RSF 1030 origin of replication can be propagated in E. coli cells that contain additional plasmids with compatible origins.
   3076..3168    +  CDS            lacI (fragment): lac repressor; lacI; The lac repressor binds to the lac operator to inhibit transcription in E. coli. This inhibition can be relieved by adding lactose or isopropyl-β-D-thiogalactopyranoside (IPTG).
   3181..3202    +  protein_bind   CAP binding site: CAP binding activates transcription in the presence of cAMP. E. coli catabolite activator protein
   3217..3247    +  promoter       lac promoter: promoter for the E. coli lac operon
   3255..3271    +  protein_bind   lac operator: The lac repressor binds to the lac operator to inhibit transcription in E. coli. This inhibition can be relieved by adding lactose or isopropyl-β-D-thiogalactopyranoside (IPTG). lac repressor encoded by lacI
   3316..3334    +  promoter       T3 promoter: promoter for bacteriophage T3 RNA polymerase
   3352..3750    +  promoter       TEF1 promoter: S. cerevisiae TEF1; promoter for EF-1α
   3803..8320    +  CDS            cas9: CAS9_STRP1 - Also known as csn1 From Streptococcus pyogenes serotype M1.
   8369..8616    +  terminator     CYC1 terminator: S. cerevisiae CYC1; transcription terminator for CYC1
   8635..8653    -  promoter       T7 promoter: promoter for bacteriophage T7 RNA polymerase
   8661..8816    +  CDS            lacZα (fragment): LacZα fragment of β-galactosidase; lacZ fragment
   8824..9279    +  rep_origin     f1 ori (sequence partly withheld): f1 bacteriophage origin of replication; arrow indicates direction of (+) strand synthesis
   9280..9331    -  misc_feature   bom (fragment): basis of mobility region from pBR322
   9410..10213   -  CDS            URA3: orotidine-5'-phosphate decarboxylase, required for uracil biosynthesis; S. cerevisiae URA3; yeast auxotrophic marker, counterselectable with 5-fluoroorotic acid (5-FOA)
  10214..10429   -  promoter       URA3 promoter: S. cerevisiae URA3
  10444..10493   -  misc_feature   bom (fragment): basis of mobility region from pBR322
  10595..1       -  CDS            rop (fragment) (across the origin): Rop protein, which maintains plasmids at low copy number; rop
