>Addgene plasmid #162602 | pG1 | addgene full sequence | sequence record 318637 | Addgene NGS Result
GACGAAAGGGCCTCGTGATACGCCTATTTTTATAGGTTAATGTCATGATAATAATGGTTTCTTAGACGGA
TCGCTTGCCTGTAACTTACACGCGCCTCGTATCTTTTAATGATGGAATAATTTGGGAATTTACTCTGTGT
TTATTTATTTTTATGTTTTGTATTTGGATTTTAGAAAGTAAATAAAGAAGGTAGAAGAGTTACGGAATGA
AGAAAAAAAAATAAACAAAGGTTTAAAAAATTTCAACAAAAAGCGTACTTTACATATATATTTATTAGAC
AAGAAAAGCAGATTAAATAGATATACATTCGATTAACGATAAGTAAAATGTAAAATCACAGGATTTTCGT
GTGTGGTCTTCTACACAGACAAGATGAAACAATTCGGCATTAATACCTGAGAGCAGGAAGAGCAAGATAA
AAGGTAGTATTTGTTGGCGATCCCCCTAGAGTCTTTTACATCTTCGGAAAACAAAAACTATTTTTTCTTT
AATTTCTTTTTTTACTTTCTATTTTTAATTTATATATTTATATTAAAAAATTTAAATTATAATTATTTTT
ATAGCACGTGATGAAAAGGACCCAGGTGGCACTTTTCGGGGAAATGTGCGCGGAACCCCTATTTGTTTAT
TTTTCTAAATACATTCAAATATGTATCCGCTCATGAGACAATAACCCTGATAAATGCTTCAATAATATTG
AAAAAGGAAGAGTATGAGTATTCAACATTTCCGTGTCGCCCTTATTCCCTTTTTTGCGGCATTTTGCCTT
CCTGTTTTTGCTCACCCAGAAACGCTGGTGAAAGTAAAAGATGCTGAAGATCAGTTGGGTGCACGAGTGG
GTTACATCGAACTGGATCTCAACAGCGGTAAGATCCTTGAGAGTTTTCGCCCCGAAGAACGTTTTCCAAT
GATGAGCACTTTTAAAGTTCTGCTATGTGGCGCGGTATTATCCCGTATTGACGCCGGGCAAGAGCAACTC
GGTCGCCGCATACACTATTCTCAGAATGACTTGGTTGAGTACTCACCAGTCACAGAAAAGCATCTTACGG
ATGGCATGACAGTAAGAGAATTATGCAGTGCTGCCATAACCATGAGTGATAACACTGCGGCCAACTTACT
TCTGACAACGATCGGAGGACCGAAGGAGCTAACCGCTTTTTTGCACAACATGGGGGATCATGTAACTCGC
CTTGATCGTTGGGAACCGGAGCTGAATGAAGCCATACCAAACGACGAGCGTGACACCACGATGCCTGTAG
CAATGGCAACAACGTTGCGCAAACTATTAACTGGCGAACTACTTACTCTAGCTTCCCGGCAACAATTAAT
AGACTGGATGGAGGCGGATAAAGTTGCAGGACCACTTCTGCGCTCGGCCCTTCCGGCTGGCTGGTTTATT
GCTGATAAATCTGGAGCCGGTGAGCGTGGGTCTCGCGGTATCATTGCAGCACTGGGGCCAGATGGTAAGC
CCTCCCGTATCGTAGTTATCTACACGACGGGGAGTCAGGCAACTATGGATGAACGAAATAGACAGATCGC
TGAGATAGGTGCCTCACTGATTAAGCATTGGTAACTGTCAGACCAAGTTTACTCATATATACTTTAGATT
GATTTAAAACTTCATTTTTAATTTAAAAGGATCTAGGTGAAGATCCTTTTTGATAATCTCATGACCAAAA
TCCCTTAACGTGAGTTTTCGTTCCACTGAGCGTCAGACCCCGTAGAAAAGATCAAAGGATCTTCTTGAGA
TCCTTTTTTTCTGCGCGTAATCTGCTGCTTGCAAACAAAAAAACCACTGCTACCAGCGGTGGTTTGTTTG
CCGGATCAAGAGCTACCAACTCTTTTTCCGAAGGTAACTGGCTTCAGCAGAGCGCAGATACCAAATACTG
TTCTTCTAGTGTAGCCGTAGTTAGGCCACCACTTCAAGAACTCTGTAGCACCGCCTACATACCTCGCTCT
GCTAATCCTGTTACCAGTGGCTGCTGCCAGTGGCGATAAGTCGTGTCTTACCGGGTTGGACTCAAGACGA
TAGTTACCGGATAAGGCGCAGCGGTCGGGCTGAACGGGGGGTTCGTGCACACAGCCCAGCTTGGAGCGAA
CGACCTACACCGAACTGAGATACCTACAGCGTGAGCTATGAGAAAGCGCCACGCTTCCCGAAGGGAGAAA
GGCGGACAGGTATCCGGTAAGCTGCAGGGTCGGAACAGGAGAGCGCACGAGGGAGCTTCCAGGGGGAAAC
GCCTGGTATCTTTATAGTCCTGTCGGGTTTCGCCACCTCTGACTTGAGCGTCGATTTTTGTGATGCTCGT
CAGGGGGGCGGAGCCTATGGAAAAACGCCAGCAACGCGGCCTTTTTACGGTTCCTGGCCTTTTGCTGGCC
TTTTGCTCTTAATTAAGTATATGTGTTATGTAGTATACTCTTTCTTCAACAATTAAATACTCTCGGTAGC
CAAGTTGGTTTAAGGCGCAAGACTGTAATTTATCACTACGAAATCTTGAGATCGGGCGTTCGACTCGCCC
CCGGGAGAGATGGCCGGCATGGTCCCAGCCTCCTCGCTGGCGCCGGCTGGGCAACACCTTCGGGTGGCGA
ATGGGACTTTGGCGGTTGTGGTATATTTGGTGGTTTAAGAGCTATGCTGGAAACAGCATAGCAAGTTTAA
ATAAGGCTAGTCCGTTATCAACTTGAAAAAGTGGCACCGAGTCGGTGCTTTTTTGTTAACTCCGTTACTG
TGGGCTTGCCATATTTTTTGGAACTTTTCTGCCCTTTTTCTCAATGAGTAAGGAGGGCGTTTATCTTTTC
TATTTTATTTTTCTACAAATTTGATTCATGAGTCCATGGAACAAATATATAGAACTCATTTTCTTGTTTC
GGTATATATATTAACTCCATTGAAGCATTTGCTTTTATCCTGACTGGCTAGCTAGTCGTGCAATGTATGA
CTTTAAGCCGCGGTCTTTCCTGCGTTATCCCCTGATTCTGTGGATAACCGTATTACCGCCTTTGAGTGAG
CTGATACCGCTCGCCGCAGCCGAACGACCGAGCGCAGCGAGTCAGTGAGCGAGGAAGCGGAAGAGCGCCC
AATACGCAAACCGCCTCTCCCCGCGCGTTGGCCGATTCATTAATGCAGCTGGCACGACAGGTTTCCCGAC
TGGAAAGCGGGCAGTGAGCGCAACGCAATTAATGTGAGTTAGCTCACTCATTAGGCACCCCAGGCTTTAC
ACTTTATGCTTCCGGCTCGTATGTTGTGTGGAATTGTGAGCGGATAACAATTTCACACAGGAAACAGCTA
TGACCATGATTACGCCAAGCGCGCAATTAACCCTCACTAAAGGGAACAAAAGCTGGAGCTCATAGCTTCA
AAATGTTTCTACTCCTTTTTTACTCTTCCAGATTTTCTCGGACTCCGCGCATCGCCGTACCACTTCAAAA
CACCCAAGCACAGCATACTAAATTTCCCCTCTTTCTTCCTCTAGGGTGTCGTTAATTACCCGTACTAAAG
GTTTGGAAAAGAAAAAAGAGACCGCCTCGTTTCTTTTTCTTCGTCGAAAAAGGCAATAAAAATTTTTATC
ACGTTTCTTTTTCTTGAAAATTTTTTTTTTGATTTTTTTCTCTTTCGATGACCTCCCATTGATATTTAAG
TTAATAAACGGTCTTCAATTTCTCAAGTTTCAGTTTCATTTTTCTTGTTCTATTACAACTTTTTTTACTT
CTTGCTCATTAGAAAGAAAGCATAGCAATCTAATCTAAGTTTTCTAGAGATGTCTAGAGCCCCAAAGAAG
AAGAGAAAAGTTAGACCCGGGATGGACAAGAAGTACTCCATTGGGCTCGATATCGGCACAAACAGCGTCG
GTTGGGCCGTCATTACGGACGAGTACAAGGTGCCGAGCAAAAAATTCAAAGTTCTGGGCAATACCGATCG
CCACAGCATAAAGAAGAACCTCATTGGCGCCCTCCTGTTCGACTCCGGGGAGACGGCCGAAGCCACGCGG
CTCAAAAGAACAGCACGGCGCAGATATACCCGCAGAAAGAATCGGATCTGCTACCTGCAGGAGATCTTTA
GTAATGAGATGGCTAAGGTGGATGACTCTTTCTTCCATAGGCTGGAGGAGTCCTTTTTGGTGGAGGAGGA
TAAAAAGCACGAGCGCCACCCAATCTTTGGCAATATCGTGGACGAGGTGGCGTACCATGAAAAGTACCCA
ACCATATATCATCTGAGGAAGAAGCTTGTAGACAGTACTGATAAGGCTGACTTGCGGTTGATCTATCTCG
CGCTGGCGCATATGATCAAATTTCGGGGACACTTCCTCATCGAGGGGGACCTGAACCCAGACAACAGCGA
TGTCGACAAACTCTTTATCCAACTGGTTCAGACTTACAATCAGCTTTTCGAAGAGAACCCGATCAACGCA
TCCGGAGTTGACGCCAAAGCAATCCTGAGCGCTAGGCTGTCCAAATCCCGGCGGCTCGAAAACCTCATCG
CACAGCTCCCTGGGGAGAAGAAGAACGGCCTGTTTGGTAATCTTATCGCCCTGTCACTCGGGCTGACCCC
CAACTTTAAATCTAACTTCGACCTGGCCGAAGATGCCAAGCTTCAACTGAGCAAAGACACCTACGATGAT
GATCTCGACAATCTGCTGGCCCAGATCGGCGACCAGTACGCAGACCTTTTTTTGGCGGCAAAGAACCTGT
CAGACGCCATTCTGCTGAGTGATATTCTGCGAGTGAACACGGAGATCACCAAAGCTCCGCTGAGCGCTAG
TATGATCAAGCGCTATGATGAGCACCACCAAGACTTGACTTTGCTGAAGGCCCTTGTCAGACAGCAACTG
CCTGAGAAGTACAAGGAAATTTTCTTCGATCAGTCTAAAAATGGCTACGCCGGATACATTGACGGCGGAG
CAAGCCAGGAGGAATTTTACAAATTTATTAAGCCCATCTTGGAAAAAATGGACGGCACCGAGGAGCTGCT
GGTAAAGCTTAACAGAGAAGATCTGTTGCGCAAACAGCGCACTTTCGACAATGGAAGCATCCCCCACCAG
ATTCACCTGGGCGAACTGCACGCTATCCTCAGGCGGCAAGAGGATTTCTACCCCTTTTTGAAAGATAACA
GGGAAAAGATTGAGAAAATCCTCACATTTCGGATACCCTACTATGTAGGCCCCCTCGCCCGGGGAAATTC
CAGATTCGCGTGGATGACTCGCAAATCAGAAGAGACCATCACTCCCTGGAACTTCGAGGAAGTCGTGGAT
AAGGGGGCCTCTGCCCAGTCCTTCATCGAAAGGATGACTAACTTTGATAAAAATCTGCCTAACGAAAAGG
TGCTTCCTAAACACTCTCTGCTGTACGAGTACTTCACAGTTTATAACGAGCTCACCAAGGTCAAATACGT
CACAGAAGGGATGAGAAAGCCAGCATTCCTGTCTGGAGAGCAGAAGAAAGCTATCGTGGACCTCCTCTTC
AAGACGAACCGGAAAGTTACCGTGAAACAGCTCAAAGAAGACTATTTCAAAAAGATTGAATGTTTCGACT
CTGTTGAAATCAGCGGAGTGGAGGATCGCTTCAACGCATCCCTGGGAACGTATCACGATCTCCTGAAAAT
CATTAAAGACAAGGACTTCCTGGACAATGAGGAGAACGAGGACATTCTTGAGGACATTGTCCTCACCCTT
ACGTTGTTTGAAGATAGGGAGATGATTGAAGAACGCTTGAAAACTTACGCTCATCTCTTCGACGACAAAG
TCATGAAACAGCTCAAGAGGCGCCGATATACAGGATGGGGGCGGCTGTCAAGAAAACTGATCAATGGGGT
ATGTGAACTGCAATATTAATAGCACGAGAAAATTGAGAGGAAGATAGATGGGAACTAGTAGAGTTGATAT
TGATGAGATACGAAAACCACACGTAAATAAACTATCCGACGACAAGAATAGTGCATTAAGGACTTGATTA
AGATATGGTGAGCAACGTAATTATCGGGCTCAACAGTTTATTAGCAATCGTTTTGATAGAAGCGTTGATG
CTGTGGAAGTTGTTCTTTTTACTACCAACAGCCATTAACAAATCCATTAGAGTGTTCGTTCGTTTTTCTG
CTCAGATTCAAGAAAATTATTCCATCCTCATTATACTTTTTTCTTCTATTTCGTGCTCCACGTCGAGGTA
TCAAGGAACATAGTTTACTAACATTAACGAATTCATCTCCTATGAATTTACTTTTTGTATAGATCCGAGA
CAAGCAGAGTGGAAAGACAATCCTGGATTTTCTTAAGTCCGATGGATTTGCCAACCGGAACTTCATGCAG
TTGATCCATGATGACTCTCTCACCTTTAAGGAGGACATCCAGAAAGCACAAGTTTCTGGCCAGGGGGACA
GTCTTCACGAGCACATCGCTAATCTTGCAGGTAGCCCAGCTATCAAAAAGGGAATACTGCAGACCGTTAA
GGTCGTGGATGAACTCGTCAAAGTAATGGGAAGGCATAAGCCCGAGAATATCGTTATCGAGATGGCCCGA
GAGAACCAAACTACCCAGAAGGGACAGAAGAACAGTAGGGAAAGGATGAAGAGGATTGAAGAGGGTATAA
AAGAACTGGGGTCCCAAATCCTTAAGGAACACCCAGTTGAAAACACCCAGCTTCAGAATGAGAAGCTCTA
CCTGTACTACCTGCAGAACGGCAGGGACATGTACGTGGATCAGGAACTGGACATCAATCGGCTCTCCGAC
TACGACGTGGATCATATCGTGCCCCAGTCTTTTCTCAAAGATGATTCTATTGATAATAAAGTGTTGACAA
GATCCGATAAAAATAGAGGGAAGAGTGATAACGTCCCCTCAGAAGAAGTTGTCAAGAAAATGAAAAATTA
TTGGCGGCAGCTGCTGAACGCCAAACTGATCACACAACGGAAGTTCGATAATCTGACTAAGGCTGAACGA
GGTGGCCTGTCTGAGTTGGATAAAGCCGGCTTCATCAAAAGGCAGCTTGTTGAGACACGCCAGATCACCA
AGCACGTGGCCCAAATTCTCGATTCACGCATGAACACCAAGTACGATGAAAATGACAAACTGATTCGAGA
GGTGAAAGTTATTACTCTGAAGTCTAAGCTGGTCTCAGATTTCAGAAAGGACTTTCAGTTTTATAAGGTG
AGAGAGATCAACAATTACCACCATGCGCATGATGCCTACCTGAATGCAGTGGTAGGCACTGCACTTATCA
AAAAATATCCCAAGCTTGAATCTGAATTTGTTTACGGAGACTATAAAGTGTACGATGTTAGGAAAATGAT
CGCAAAGTCTGAGCAGGAAATAGGCAAGGCCACCGCTAAGTACTTCTTTTACAGCAATATTATGAATTTT
TTCAAGACCGAGATTACACTGGCCAATGGAGAGATTCGGAAGCGACCACTTATCGAAACAAACGGAGAAA
CAGGAGAAATCGTGTGGGACAAGGGTAGGGATTTCGCGACAGTCCGGAAGGTCCTGTCCATGCCGCAGGT
GAACATCGTTAAAAAGACCGAAGTACAGACCGGAGGCTTCTCCAAGGAAAGTATCCTCCCGAAAAGGAAC
AGCGACAAGCTGATCGCACGCAAAAAAGATTGGGACCCCAAGAAATACGGCGGATTCGATTCTCCTACAG
TCGCTTACAGTGTACTGGTTGTGGCCAAAGTGGAGAAAGGGAAGTCTAAAAAACTCAAAAGCGTCAAGGA
ACTGCTGGGCATCACAATCATGGAGCGATCAAGCTTCGAAAAAAACCCCATCGACTTTCTCGAGGCGAAA
GGATATAAAGAGGTCAAAAAAGACCTCATCATTAAGCTTCCCAAGTACTCTCTCTTTGAGCTTGAAAACG
GCCGGAAACGAATGCTCGCTAGTGCGGGCGAGCTGCAGAAAGGTAACGAGCTGGCACTGCCCTCTAAATA
CGTTAATTTCTTGTATCTGGCCAGCCACTATGAAAAGCTCAAAGGGTCTCCCGAAGATAATGAGCAGAAG
CAGCTGTTCGTGGAACAACACAAACACTACCTTGATGAGATCATCGAGCAAATAAGCGAATTCTCCAAAA
GAGTGATCCTCGCCGACGCTAACCTCGATAAGGTGCTTTCTGCTTACAATAAGCACAGGGATAAGCCCAT
CAGGGAGCAGGCAGAAAACATTATCCACTTGTTTACTCTGACCAACTTGGGCGCGCCTGCAGCCTTCAAG
TACTTCGACACCACCATAGACAGAAAGCGGTACACCTCTACAAAGGAGGTCCTGGACGCCACACTGATTC
ATCAGTCAATTACGGGGCTCTATGAAACAAGAATCGACCTCTCTCAGCTCGGTGGAGACAGCAGGGCTGA
CCCCAAGAAGAAGAGGAAGGTGTGATCTCTTCTCGAGTCATGTAATTAGTTATGTCACGCTTACATTCAC
GCCCTCCCCCCACATCCGCTCTAACCGAAAAGGAAGGAGTTAGACAACCTGAAGTCTAGGTCCCTATTTA
TTTTTTTATAGTTATGTTAGTATTAAGAACGTTATTTATATTTCAAATTTTTCTTTTTTTTCTGTACAGA
CGCGTGTACGCATGTAACATTATACTGAAAACCTTGCTTGAGAAGGTTTTGGGACGCTCGAAGGCTTTAA
TTTGCGGCCGGTACCCAATTCGCCCTATAGTGAGTCGTATTACGCGCGCTCACTGGCCGTCGTTTTACAA
CGTCGTGACTGGGAAAACCCTGGCGTTACCCAACTTAATCGCCTTGCAGCACATCCCCCTTTCGCCAGCT
GGCGTAATAGCGAAGAGGCCCGCACCGATCGCCCTTCCCAACAGTTGCGCAGCCTGAATGGCGAATGG
[124 nt withheld, positions 8819-8942]
C
[91 nt withheld, positions 8944-9034]
A
[49 nt withheld, positions 9036-9084]
CCTTTGACGTTGGAGTCCACGTTCTTT
[37 nt withheld, positions 9112-9148]
ACCCTATCTCGGTCTATTCTTTTGATTTATAAGGGATTTTGCCGATTTCGGCCTATTGGTTAAAAAATGA
GCTGATTTAACAAAAATTTAACGCGAATTTTAACAAAATATTAACGCTTACAATTTCCTGATGCGGTATT
TTCTCCTTACGCATCTGTGCGGTATTTCACACCGCATAGGGTAATAACTGATATAATTAAATTGAAGCTC
TAATTTGTGAGTTTAGTATACATGCATTTACTTATAATACAGTTTTTTAGTTTTGCTGGCCGCATCTTCT
CAAATATGCTTCCCAGCCTGCTTTTCTGTAACGTTCACCCTCTACCTTAGCATCCCTTCCCTTTGCAAAT
AGTCCTCTTCCAACAATAATAATGTCAGATCCTGTAGAGACCACATCATCCACGGTTCTATACTGTTGAC
CCAATGCGTCTCCCTTGTCATCTAAACCCACACCGGGTGTCATAATCAACCAATCGTAACCTTCATCTCT
TCCACCCATGTCTCTTTGAGCAATAAAGCCGATAACAAAATCTTTGTCGCTCTTCGCAATGTCAACAGTA
CCCTTAGTATATTCTCCAGTAGATAGGGAGCCCTTGCATGACAATTCTGCTAACATCAAAAGGCCTCTAG
GTTCCTTTGTTACTTCTTCTGCCGCCTGCTTCAAACCGCTAACAATACCTGGGCCCACCACACCGTGTGC
ATTCGTAATGTCTGCCCATTCTGCTATTCTGTATACACCCGCAGAGTACTGCAATTTGACTGTATTACCA
ATGTCAGCAAATTTTCTGTCTTCGAAGAGTAAAAAATTGTACTTGGCGGATAATGCCTTTAGCGGCTTAA
CTGTGCCCTCCATGGAAAAATCAGTCAAGATATCCACATGTGTTTTTAGTAAACAAATTTTGGGACCTAA
TGCTTCAACTAACTCCAGTAATTCCTTGGTGGTACGAACATCCAATGAAGCACACAAGTTTGTTTGCTTT
TCGTGCATGATATTAAATAGCTTGGCAGCAACAGGACTAGGATGAGTAGCAGCACGTTCCTTATATGTAG
CTTTCGACATGATTTATCTTCGTTTCCTGCAGGTTTTTGTTCTGTGCAGTTGGGTTAAGAATACTGGGCA
ATTTCATGTTTCTTCAACACTACATATGCGTATATATACCAATCTAAGTCTGTGCTCCTTCCTTCGTTCT
TCCTTCTGTTCGGAGATTACCGAATCAAAAAAATTTCAAGGAAACCGAAATCAAAAAAAAGAATAAAAAA
AAAATGATGAATTGAAAAGGTGGTATGGTGCACTCTCAGTACAATCTGCTCTGATGCCGCATAGTTAAGC
CAGCCCCGACACCCGCCAACACCCGCTGACGCGCCCTGACGGGCTTGTCTGCTCCCGGCATCCGCTTACA
GACAAGCTGTGACCGTCTCCGGGAGCTGCATGTGTCAGAGGTTTTCACCGTCATCACCGAAACGCGCGA
Features (pLannotate 1.2.2; 24 found; start..end, strand, type, name):
     69..572     -  misc_feature   CEN/ARS: S. cerevisiae CEN6 centromere fused to an autonomously replicating sequence
    609..713     +  promoter       AmpR promoter: bla
    714..1574    +  CDS            AmpR: β-lactamase; bla; confers resistance to ampicillin, carbenicillin, and related antibiotics
   1745..2333    +  rep_origin     ori: high-copy-number ColE1/pMB1/pBR322/pUC origin of replication
   2439..2527    +  ncRNA          tRNA: Accession: RF00005 - tRNA
   2641..2708    +  misc_RNA       tracrRNA (fragment): trans-activating CRISPR RNA for the Streptococcus pyogenes CRISPR/Cas9 system
   2803..2823    +  promoter       MAS promoter (fragment): mannopine synthase promoter (Velten et al., 1984)
   2954..3073    +  rep_origin     RSF ori (fragment): Plasmids containing the RSF 1030 origin of replication can be propagated in E. coli cells that contain additional plasmids with compatible origins.
   3075..3167    +  CDS            lacI (fragment): lac repressor; lacI; The lac repressor binds to the lac operator to inhibit transcription in E. coli. This inhibition can be relieved by adding lactose or isopropyl-β-D-thiogalactopyranoside (IPTG).
   3180..3201    +  protein_bind   CAP binding site: CAP binding activates transcription in the presence of cAMP. E. coli catabolite activator protein
   3216..3246    +  promoter       lac promoter: promoter for the E. coli lac operon
   3254..3270    +  protein_bind   lac operator: The lac repressor binds to the lac operator to inhibit transcription in E. coli. This inhibition can be relieved by adding lactose or isopropyl-β-D-thiogalactopyranoside (IPTG). lac repressor encoded by lacI
   3315..3333    +  promoter       T3 promoter: promoter for bacteriophage T3 RNA polymerase
   3351..3749    +  promoter       TEF1 promoter: S. cerevisiae TEF1; promoter for EF-1α
   3802..8319    +  CDS            cas9: CAS9_STRP1 - Also known as csn1 From Streptococcus pyogenes serotype M1.
   8368..8615    +  terminator     CYC1 terminator: S. cerevisiae CYC1; transcription terminator for CYC1
   8634..8652    -  promoter       T7 promoter: promoter for bacteriophage T7 RNA polymerase
   8660..8815    +  CDS            lacZα (fragment): LacZα fragment of β-galactosidase; lacZ fragment
   8819..9247    +  rep_origin     f1 ori (sequence partly withheld): f1 bacteriophage origin of replication; arrow indicates direction of (+) strand synthesis
   9275..9326    -  misc_feature   bom (fragment): basis of mobility region from pBR322
   9405..10208   -  CDS            URA3: orotidine-5'-phosphate decarboxylase, required for uracil biosynthesis; S. cerevisiae URA3; yeast auxotrophic marker, counterselectable with 5-fluoroorotic acid (5-FOA)
  10209..10424   -  promoter       URA3 promoter: S. cerevisiae URA3
  10432..10481   -  misc_feature   bom (fragment): basis of mobility region from pBR322
  10583..1       -  CDS            rop (fragment) (across the origin): Rop protein, which maintains plasmids at low copy number; rop
