[The description below was written by a language model from this plasmid's Addgene catalogue record and pLannotate feature annotations shown in this document.]
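Description:
pG1 is a yeast CRISPR-Cas9 editing plasmid of about 10.6 kb built on the pRS416 shuttle backbone and designed to edit the ADE2 gene of Saccharomyces cerevisiae. In yeast it is maintained as a low-copy centromeric plasmid through a CEN6/ARS element and selected by the URA3 auxotrophic marker, which can also be counterselected with 5-FOA to cure the plasmid after editing. In E. coli it replicates from a high-copy ColE1/pUC-type origin under ampicillin selection. The usual pRS/pBluescript remnants are also present: an f1 origin, lac promoter/operator, a lacZα fragment, and flanking T3 and T7 promoters.

The main payload is a Streptococcus pyogenes Cas9 coding sequence driven by the constitutive yeast TEF1 promoter and ended by the CYC1 terminator. The catalogue entry states that the Cas9 cassette carries an RPL25 intron, although the automated annotation does not mark this intron separately. Upstream of this cassette, the feature tables show a tRNA element followed by a tracrRNA-derived scaffold fragment. This arrangement is consistent with a guide RNA expression unit in which a tRNA provides Pol III transcription and processing, though the record does not explicitly name the guide promoter. The record lists a single 20-nt guide sequence, presumably the ADE2-targeting spacer. Whether a repair template is carried on the plasmid is not stated. Several short annotated fragments (MAS promoter, RSF ori, lacI, bom, rop) are probably incidental similarity hits rather than functional parts.

The depositor and repository-sequenced records differ by about a dozen nucleotides but share the same feature layout. The plasmid was made for a teaching laboratory course on CRISPR gene editing in yeast. ADE2 is a convenient visual target for this purpose, since its disruption produces red-pigmented colonies.
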