Addgene plasmid #162602: pG1
Purpose: Edit Ade2 gene in yeast
Depositing lab: Lars Steinmetz. Depositing organization: Stanford University. Publication: CRISPR-Cas9 Gene Editing in Yeast: A Molecular Biology and Bioinformatics Laboratory Module for Undergraduate and High School Students. Sankaran SM, Smith JD, Roy KR. J Microbiol Biol Educ. 2021 May 31;22(2):e00106-21. doi: 10.1128/jmbe.00106-21. eCollection 2021 Fall. PubMed 34594460.
Backbone
  Vector backbone: pRS416
  Vector type: Yeast Expression
  Selectable markers: URA3
Growth in bacteria
  Bacterial resistance: Ampicillin, 100 μg/mL
  Growth temperature: 37°C
  Growth strain: DH5alpha
  Copy number: High Copy
Gene/Insert
  Gene/Insert name: Tef1-Cas9 with RPL25 Intron
  gRNA/shRNA sequence: CGGTTGTGGTATATTTGGTG
  Species: Synthetic
  Cloning method: Gibson Cloning
Terms and licenses: Academic/Nonprofit Terms; Industry Terms: Not Available to Industry
Depositor comments: This vector was designed as part of a CRISPR course. Please see the following link for an annotated sequence map from the depositing laboratory: https://benchling.com/s/seq-5eRdYiYgkWhVMTZIK1dU
How to cite: pG1 was a gift from Lars Steinmetz (Addgene plasmid # 162602 ; http://n2t.net/addgene:162602 ; RRID:Addgene_162602)
